Addgene plasmid #220673: AiP1859 - pAAV-AiE2539m-minBG-SYFP2-WPRE-BGHpA
Purpose: AiE2539m is an enhancer sequence, designed to drive AAV-mediated transgene expression in specific populations of brain cells
Depositing lab: Allen Institute for Brain Science & Bosiljka Tasic. Depositing organization: Allen Institute. Publication: A suite of enhancer AAVs and transgenic mouse lines for genetic access to cortical cell types. Ben-Simon Y, Hooper M, Narayan S, Daigle TL, Dwivedi D, Way SW, Oster A, Stafford DA, Mich JK, Taormina MJ, Martinez RA, Opitz-Araya X, Roth JR, Alexander JR, Allen S, Amster A, Arbuckle J, Ayala A, Baker PM, Bakken TE, Barcelli T, Barta S, Bendrick J, Bertagnolli D, Bielstein C, Bishwakarma P, Bowlus J, Boyer G, Brouner K, Casian B, Casper T, Chakka AB, Chakrabarty R, Chance RK, Chavan S, Clark M, Colbert K, Collman F, Daniel S, Departee M, DiValentin P, Donadio N, Dotson N, Egdorf T, Fliss T, Gabitto M, Garcia J, Gary A, Gasperini M, Gloe J, Goldy J, Gore BB, Graybuck L, Greisman N, Haeseleer F, Halterman C, Haradon Z, Hastings SD, Helback O, Ho W, Hockemeyer D, Huang C, Huff S, Hunker A, Johansen N, Jones D, Juneau Z, Kalmbach B, Kannan M, Khem S, Kussick E, Kutsal R, Larsen R, Lee C, Lee AY, Leibly M, Lenz GH, Li S, Liang E, Lusk N, Madigan Z, Malloy J, Malone J, McCue R, Melchor J, Mollenkopf T, Moosman S, Morin E, Newman D, Ng L, Ngo K, Omstead V, Otto S, Oyama A, Pena N, Pham T, Phillips E, Pom CA, Potekhina L, Ransford S, Ray PL, Rette D, Reynoldson C, Rimorin C, Rocha D, Ruiz A, Sanchez REA, Sawyer L, Sedeno-Cortes A, Sevigny JP, Shapovalova N, Shepard N, Shulga L, Sigler AR, Siverts L, Soliman S, Somasundaram S, Staats B, Stewart K, Szelenyi E, Tieu M, Trader C, Tran A, van Velthoven CTJ, Walker M, Wang Y, Weed N, Wirthlin M, Wood T, Wynalda B, Yao Z, Zhou T, Ariza J, Dee N, Reding M, Ronellenfitch K, Mufti S, Sunkin SM, Smith KA, Esposito L, Waters J, Thyagarajan B, Yao S, Lein ES, Zeng H, Levi BP, Ngai J, Ting JT, Tasic B. Cell. 2025 May 16:S0092-8674(25)00513-6. doi: 10.1016/j.cell.2025.05.002. PubMed 40403729.
Backbone
  Vector backbone: pAAV2
  Vector type: AAV
Growth in bacteria
  Bacterial resistance: Ampicillin, 100 μg/mL
  Growth temperature: 37°C
  Growth strain: NEB Stable
  Copy number: High Copy
Gene/Insert
  Gene/Insert name: SYFP2
  Species: Synthetic
  Promoter: minBG
  Cloning method: Gibson Cloning
Terms and licenses: Academic/Nonprofit Terms; Industry Terms: Not Available to Industry
Depositor comments: 5' Cloning Site: MluI (not destroyed), 3' Cloning Site: SgrAI (not destroyed). Please visit https://doi.org/10.1101/2024.06.10.597244 for bioRxiv preprint.
How to cite: AiP1859 - pAAV-AiE2539m-minBG-SYFP2-WPRE-BGHpA was a gift from Allen Institute for Brain Science & Bosiljka Tasic (Addgene plasmid # 220673 ; http://n2t.net/addgene:220673 ; RRID:Addgene_220673)
