[The description below was written by a language model from this plasmid's Addgene catalogue record and pLannotate feature annotations shown in this document.]
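Description:
AiP1859 - pAAV-AiE2539m-minBG-SYFP2-WPRE-BGHpA is an AAV transfer plasmid built on a pAAV2 backbone and intended for packaging a reporter genome into recombinant adeno-associated virus for delivery to brain tissue. In bacteria it is a high-copy plasmid carrying a ColE1/pUC-type origin and an ampicillin resistance gene (β-lactamase under its own promoter). An f1 phage origin and small remnants of pBR322 bom and rop sequences are also annotated in the backbone. The full sequence record is about 4.7 kb. AAV2 inverted terminal repeats flank the expression cassette and supply the cis signals for genome replication and encapsidation. The right ITR is annotated in full, whereas only short fragments are detected on the left side, which may reflect how difficult these repeats are to sequence and annotate, or may indicate a truncation.

Between the ITRs, the enhancer AiE2539m is placed upstream of minBG, a minimal promoter (by the usual naming, a minimal beta-globin promoter) that gives little expression on its own, so transcription depends largely on the activity of the enhancer in a given cell type. Neither the enhancer nor minBG appears in the automated feature table, but the unannotated stretch before the SYFP2 coding sequence is where they would lie. The depositor notes that MluI and SgrAI cloning sites were retained. The cassette drives SYFP2, a rapidly maturing monomeric yellow fluorescent protein derived from Aequorea victoria. This is followed by a WPRE, detected as two fragments that suggest a shortened variant, to enhance transcript stability and expression, and then by a bovine growth hormone polyadenylation signal.

The construct belongs to a collection of enhancer AAVs developed for genetic access to cortical cell types. It serves as a fluorescent reporter for labelling the specific brain cell populations in which AiE2539m is active. The record does not state which populations those are.
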