Features (pLannotate 1.2.2; 14 found; start..end, strand, type, name):
     12..39      +  repeat_region  AAV2 ITR (fragment): inverted terminal repeat of adeno-associated virus serotype 2 inverted
     68..95      +  repeat_region  AAV2 ITR (fragment): inverted terminal repeat of adeno-associated virus serotype 2 inverted
    767..1483    +  CDS            SYFP2: SYFP2 is a basic (constitutively fluorescent) yellow fluorescent protein published in 2006, derived from Aequorea victoria. It is reported to be a very rapidly-maturing monomer with moderate acid sensitivity.
   1523..1680    +  misc_feature   WPRE (fragment): woodchuck hepatitis virus posttranscriptional regulatory element
   1686..1766    +  misc_feature   WPRE (fragment): woodchuck hepatitis virus posttranscriptional regulatory element
   1783..1894    +  polyA_signal   bGH poly(A) signal: bovine growth hormone polyadenylation signal
   2012..2152    +  repeat_region  AAV2 ITR: inverted terminal repeat of adeno-associated virus serotype 2 inverted
   2157..2208    -  misc_feature   bom (fragment): basis of mobility region from pBR322
   2227..2682    +  rep_origin     f1 ori (sequence partly withheld): f1 bacteriophage origin of replication; arrow indicates direction of (+) strand synthesis
   2683..2732    -  misc_feature   bom (fragment): basis of mobility region from pBR322
   2834..2869    -  CDS            rop (fragment): Rop protein, which maintains plasmids at low copy number; rop
   2964..3068    +  promoter       AmpR promoter: bla
   3069..3929    +  CDS            AmpR: β-lactamase; bla; confers resistance to ampicillin, carbenicillin, and related antibiotics
   4100..4688    +  rep_origin     ori: high-copy-number ColE1/pMB1/pBR322/pUC origin of replication
>Addgene plasmid #220673 | AiP1859 - pAAV-AiE2539m-minBG-SYFP2-WPRE-BGHpA | addgene full sequence | sequence record 462005 | Addgene NGS Result
CCTGCAGGCAGCTGCGCGCTCGCTCGCTCACTGAGGCCGCCCGGGCGTCGGGCGACCTTTGGTCGCCCGG
CCTCAGTGAGCGAGCGAGCGCGCAGAGAGGGAGTGGCCAACTCCATCACTAGGGGTTCCTGCGGCCGCAC
GCGTTGTAAGAGTAATAATCGTCCAGAGCTGTGCCCATCACAAAGTGGTACTGCACGTCTCTTTGACGCA
CTTGTGGCCCGGTGACGTTCTGCAGTCGCTCGTCGGTGCACAGAAGCCAGGGAGCAGGGGAACTCCCGGG
CATCGATGCTCTGTGTCCAGCTCAAAAAACTCTGATAAAAATAGCTGGTGAGTAAGAACCCGGGTGGGAA
GTGGGCCAGCAGCCAGAGAGGGACACAGCAGGAGAGCCCGCAGCTCTGCATGGAAGGATCAGATCGTCAG
ACCACTGACACCTCCATCTTGCAGCCTGTTGTGGTCCCTCGACCTCTGATTGGTCACTGGAAGGGGACAG
TGGGCTCGGGGTGCACTGCATGCCCCTTCAGGTCTGAGCGGAGCATACCTTTTCAGATCTGGCTCCCTAG
AGGGACTTTCTCTTTGTCTCAACTTCCCCAGAATCCAACACTCTCCCAGGTCACAAGGACATTCTTGATA
GTATTTCCCAGGAAATCTGTGGCTAGTCCCTCTCCCGGAGCTCGGGCTGGGCATAAAAGTCAGGGCAGAG
CCATCTATTGCTTACATTTGCTTCTGGGATCCAGATCTTTCGAAGCTAGCGCTACCGGTCGCCACCATGG
TGAGCAAGGGCGAGGAGCTGTTCACCGGGGTGGTGCCCATCCTGGTCGAGCTGGACGGCGACGTAAACGG
CCACAAGTTCAGCGTGTCCGGCGAGGGCGAGGGCGATGCCACCTACGGCAAGCTGACCCTGAAGCTGATC
TGCACCACCGGCAAGCTGCCCGTGCCCTGGCCCACCCTCGTGACCACCCTGGGCTACGGCGTGCAGTGCT
TCGCCCGCTACCCCGACCACATGAAGCAGCACGACTTCTTCAAGTCCGCCATGCCCGAAGGCTACGTCCA
GGAGCGCACCATCTTCTTCAAGGACGACGGCAACTACAAGACCCGCGCCGAGGTGAAGTTCGAGGGCGAC
ACCCTGGTGAACCGCATCGAGCTGAAGGGCATCGACTTCAAGGAGGACGGCAACATCCTGGGGCACAAGC
TGGAGTACAACTACAACAGCCACAACGTCTATATCACCGCCGACAAGCAGAAGAACGGCATCAAGGCCAA
CTTCAAGATCCGCCACAACATCGAGGACGGCGGCGTGCAGCTCGCCGACCACTACCAGCAGAACACCCCC
ATCGGCGACGGCCCCGTGCTGCTGCCCGACAACCACTACCTGAGCTACCAGTCCAAGCTGAGCAAAGACC
CCAACGAGAAGCGCGATCACATGGTCCTGCTGGAGTTCGTGACCGCCGCCGGGATCACTCTCGGCATGGA
CGAGCTGTACAAGTAAGTCGACGGCGCGCCGCGGCCGCGAATTCGATATCATAATCAACCTCTGGATTAC
AAAATTTGTGAAAGATTGACTGGTATTCTTAACTATGTTGCTCCTTTTACGCTATGTGGATACGCTGCTT
TAATGCCTTTGTATCATGCTATTGCTTCCCGTATGGCTTTCATTTTCTCCTCCTTGTATAAATCCTGGTT
AGTTCTTGCCACGGCGGAACTCATCGCCGCCTGCCTTGCCCGCTGCTGGACAGGGGCTCGGCTGTTGGGC
ACTGACAATTCCGTGGCTCGAGAGATCTTCGACTGTGCCTTCTAGTTGCCAGCCATCTGTTGTTTGCCCC
TCCCCCGTGCCTTCCTTGACCCTGGAAGGTGCCACTCCCACTGTCCTTTCCTAATAAAATGAGGAAATTG
CATCGCATTGTCTGAGTAGGTGTCATTCTATTCTGGGGGGTGGGGTGGGGCAGGACAGCAAGGGGGAGGA
TTGGGAAGACAATAGCAGGCATGAGATCTCACGTGCGGACCGAGCGGCCGCAGGAACCCCTAGTGATGGA
GTTGGCCACTCCCTCTCTGCGCGCTCGCTCGCTCACTGAGGCCGGGCGACCAAAGGTCGCCCGACGCCCG
GGCTTTGCCCGGGCGGCCTCAGTGAGCGAGCGAGCGCGCAGCTGCCTGCAGGGGCGCCTGATGCGGTATT
TTCTCCTTACGCATCTGTGCGGTATTTCACACCGCATA
[95 nt withheld, positions 2209-2303]
T
[46 nt withheld, positions 2305-2350]
C
[141 nt withheld, positions 2352-2492]
CCTTTGACGTTGGAGTCCACGTTCTTT
[37 nt withheld, positions 2520-2556]
ACTCTATCTCGGGCTATTCTTTTGATTTATAAGGGATTTTGCCGATTTCGGTCTATTGGTTAAAAAATGA
GCTGATTTAACAAAAATTTAACGCGAATTTTAACAAAATATTAACGTTTACAATTTTATGGTGCACTCTC
AGTACAATCTGCTCTGATGCCGCATAGTTAAGCCAGCCCCGACACCCGCCAACACCCGCTGACGCGCCCT
GACGGGCTTGTCTGCTCCCGGCATCCGCTTACAGACAAGCTGTGACCGTCTCCGGGAGCTGCATGTGTCA
GAGGTTTTCACCGTCATCACCGAAACGCGCGAGACGAAAGGGCCTCGTGATACGCCTATTTTTATAGGTT
AATGTCATGATAATAATGGTTTCTTAGACGTCAGGTGGCACTTTTCGGGGAAATGTGCGCGGAACCCCTA
TTTGTTTATTTTTCTAAATACATTCAAATATGTATCCGCTCATGAGACAATAACCCTGATAAATGCTTCA
ATAATATTGAAAAAGGAAGAGTATGAGTATTCAACATTTCCGTGTCGCCCTTATTCCCTTTTTTGCGGCA
TTTTGCCTTCCTGTTTTTGCTCACCCAGAAACGCTGGTGAAAGTAAAAGATGCTGAAGATCAGTTGGGTG
CACGAGTGGGTTACATCGAACTGGATCTCAACAGCGGTAAGATCCTTGAGAGTTTTCGCCCCGAAGAACG
TTTTCCAATGATGAGCACTTTTAAAGTTCTGCTATGTGGCGCGGTATTATCCCGTATTGACGCCGGGCAA
GAGCAACTCGGTCGCCGCATACACTATTCTCAGAATGACTTGGTTGAGTACTCACCAGTCACAGAAAAGC
ATCTTACGGATGGCATGACAGTAAGAGAATTATGCAGTGCTGCCATAACCATGAGTGATAACACTGCGGC
CAACTTACTTCTGACAACGATCGGAGGACCGAAGGAGCTAACCGCTTTTTTGCACAACATGGGGGATCAT
GTAACTCGCCTTGATCGTTGGGAACCGGAGCTGAATGAAGCCATACCAAACGACGAGCGTGACACCACGA
TGCCTGTAGCAATGGCAACAACGTTGCGCAAACTATTAACTGGCGAACTACTTACTCTAGCTTCCCGGCA
ACAATTAATAGACTGGATGGAGGCGGATAAAGTTGCAGGACCACTTCTGCGCTCGGCCCTTCCGGCTGGC
TGGTTTATTGCTGATAAATCTGGAGCCGGTGAGCGTGGGTCTCGCGGTATCATTGCAGCACTGGGGCCAG
ATGGTAAGCCCTCCCGTATCGTAGTTATCTACACGACGGGGAGTCAGGCAACTATGGATGAACGAAATAG
ACAGATCGCTGAGATAGGTGCCTCACTGATTAAGCATTGGTAACTGTCAGACCAAGTTTACTCATATATA
CTTTAGATTGATTTAAAACTTCATTTTTAATTTAAAAGGATCTAGGTGAAGATCCTTTTTGATAATCTCA
TGACCAAAATCCCTTAACGTGAGTTTTCGTTCCACTGAGCGTCAGACCCCGTAGAAAAGATCAAAGGATC
TTCTTGAGATCCTTTTTTTCTGCGCGTAATCTGCTGCTTGCAAACAAAAAAACCACCGCTACCAGCGGTG
GTTTGTTTGCCGGATCAAGAGCTACCAACTCTTTTTCCGAAGGTAACTGGCTTCAGCAGAGCGCAGATAC
CAAATACTGTTCTTCTAGTGTAGCCGTAGTTAGGCCACCACTTCAAGAACTCTGTAGCACCGCCTACATA
CCTCGCTCTGCTAATCCTGTTACCAGTGGCTGCTGCCAGTGGCGATAAGTCGTGTCTTACCGGGTTGGAC
TCAAGACGATAGTTACCGGATAAGGCGCAGCGGTCGGGCTGAACGGGGGGTTCGTGCACACAGCCCAGCT
TGGAGCGAACGACCTACACCGAACTGAGATACCTACAGCGTGAGCTATGAGAAAGCGCCACGCTTCCCGA
AGGGAGAAAGGCGGACAGGTATCCGGTAAGCGGCAGGGTCGGAACAGGAGAGCGCACGAGGGAGCTTCCA
GGGGGAAACGCCTGGTATCTTTATAGTCCTGTCGGGTTTCGCCACCTCTGACTTGAGCGTCGATTTTTGT
GATGCTCGTCAGGGGGGCGGAGCCTATGGAAAAACGCCAGCAACGCGGCCTTTTTACGGTTCCTGGCCTT
TTGCTGGCCTTTTGCTCACATGT
